>Addgene plasmid #82669 | p230_LTJ_4kbCD90.1Template | depositor full sequence | sequence record 163607 | p230_LTJ_4kbCD90.1Template sequence 6343 bps
TCGCGCGTTTCGGTGATGACGGTGAAAACCTCTGACACATGCAGCTCCCGGAGACGGTCACAGCTTGTCT
GTAAGCGGATGCCGGGAGCAGACAAGCCCGTCAGGGCGCGTCAGCGGGTGTTGGCGGGTGTCGGGGCTGG
CTTAACTATGCGGCATCAGAGCAGATTGTACTGAGAGTGCACCATATGCGGTGTGAAATACCGCACAGAT
GCGTAAGGAGAAAATACCGCATCAGGCGCCATTCGCCATTCAGGCTGCGCAACTGTTGGGAAGGGCGATC
GGTGCGGGCCTCTTCGCTATTACGCCAGCTGGCGAAAGGGGGATGTGCTGCAAGGCGATTAAGTTGGGTA
ACGCCAGGGTTTTCCCAGTCACGACGTTGTAAAACGACGGCCAGTGAATTCACCCCATCAAAATCCTATT
TGAGTGTACGGTTCGGAGAACCTCATTTATCCGGTAAATGTCTTTTACTCTGCTCTCAGGGAGCTGAGGC
AGGACATCCTGAGATACATTGGGAGAGGAGATACAGTTTCAATAAAATAATAGGTTGGGTGGAGGTACAT
GCCTATAATGCCACCACTCAGGAAATGGTGGCAGCTTCGTGAGTTTGAGGCCAACCCAAGAAACATAGTG
AAACCCTGTCAGTAAATAAGTAAGCAAGTATTTGAGTATCTACTATATGCTAGGGCTGACCTGGACATTA
GGGGTCATCTTCTGAACAAACTAGTGCTTGAGGGAGGTATTTGGGGTTTTTGTTTGTTTAATGGATCTGA
ATGAGTTCCAGAGACTGGCTACACAGCGATATGACTGAGCTTAACACCCCTAAAGCATACAGTCAGACCA
ATTAGACAATAAAAGGTATGTATAGCTTACCAAATAAAAAAATTGTATTTTCAAGAGAGTGTCTGTCTGT
GTAGCCCTGGCTGTTCTTGAACTCACTCTGTAGACCAGGCTGGCCTGGAAATCCATCTGCCTGCCTCTGC
CTCTCTGCCTCTCTGCCTCTCTGCCTCTCTCTCTGCCTCTCTCTGCCTCTCTCTGCCCCTCTCTGCCCCT
CTCTGCCCCTCTCTGCCCCTCTCTGCCGCCCTCTGCCTTCTGCCCTCTGCCCTCTGGCCTCTGGCCTCTG
CCCTCTGCCCTCTGGCCTCTGGCCTCTGCCTCTGCCTCTTGAGTGCTGGAATCAAAGGTGTGAGCTCTGT
AGGTCTTAAGTTCCAGAAGAAAGTAATGAAGTCACCCAGCAGGGAGGTGCTCAGGGACAGCACAGACACA
CACCCAGGACATAGGCTCCCACTTCCTTGGCTTTCTCTGAGTGGCAAAGGACCTTAGGCAGTGTCACTCC
CTAAGAGAAGGGGATAAAGAGAGGGGCTGAGGTATTCATCATGTGCTCCGTGGATCTCAAGCCCTCAAGG
TAAATGGGGACCCACCTGTCCTACCAGCTGGCTGACCTGTAGCTTTCCCCACCACAGAATCCAAGTCGGA
ACTCTTGGCACCATGAACCCAGCCATCAGCGTCGCTCTCCTGCTCTCAGGTACTGGGCAAGGGTCAGGGC
TGGCATTCTAAGGAATCTGGCTTCCTCCCATCCCGGGAAGTAGCCTCTTTGCCATAGTCTCAGGGGCACA
GGTGGTTGGGAGGTGCGGGGGTGGGGAGTGGGGAGGAGCCTCAACCTCACCAGTGGTGGTCTTTGACATA
TTAGAAACTCCATAATGGATCTAGGAACTCCTCTTGCTGGGTGGTGGTGGTTGTGGTACACACCTTTAAT
CTCAGCACTCAGGAGGCAGAGTCAGGTGGATCTGTTAGTCTGAAGCCAGCCTGGTCTACAGAGCAAATTC
CAGGACAGCCAGAGCTATTCTCAAGATAGAGAATCCCTTTCTTGAAAAAACCATTTAAAAACAAAAACAA
AAGCAACACACTCCTCTTGATCTCCTGTTCTTGAAACACATTGTTGGGACCCAGAACTTCAGTAGATTGA
TGGAAGTTGGAGTCTGCAAGTGGTGGAACATCCCACCAATACCTCAAGGGCGAGTGCAAACCCCACATCC
CCCCAGCTCAAGTCTACTTTTCCTGCAGGTGGGAGGCCCCGGGTCTGTGTCTCCCCAAATTCAGAGAAGG
CACTGCTGTGCCAGTCTTGCAGGTGTCCCGAGGGCAGAAGGTGACCAGCCTGACAGCCTGCCTGGTGAAC
CAAAACCTTCGCCTGGACTGCCGCCATGAGAATAACACCAAGGATAACTCCATCCAGCATGAGTTCAGCC
TGACCCGAGAGAAGAGGAAGCACGTGCTCTCAGGCACCCTTGGGATACCCGAGCACACGTACCGCTCCCG
CGTCACCCTCTCCAACCAGCCCTATATCAAGGTCCTTACCCTAGCCAACTTCACCACCAAGGATGAGGGC
GACTACTTTTGTGAGCTTCGAGTCTCAGGCGCGAATCCCATGAGCTCCAATAAAAGTATCAGTGTGTATA
GAGGTGAGACTGGTTCCCAGAAAGATAAAATGTCCAGGTTAGCCAGGCTGGGGTAGCCAATAAAAAAAAA
AAAAAAAAAAAAAAAAAAAACAGGCACCTCCATTACCCTTCCCCTAACTGCTGGTCTCCTGGGAAACTGC
TGCTGTCTATGTGAGTGGGGCAAGATTAGGGGCCAGAAAGGGGGAGCTTGTAGTAAAAGCACAGTTGAGG
AAACTAAATGGGAAAGGCAGTACAGTGGTGATTCTTGTGGTGTGGAGGTTCTGTTACAGCATCCGGTGGA
GCCGCTAAGATGAGAAAGCGCCAGCTAGCTGCCTTGAACAGCTGACACCTGTCTTTGCCCGCCTGAGTCC
TGATCTCCCCTCCTCCCGGCACCCCTTCTCTATCCACAGACAAGCTGGTCAAGTGTGGCGGCATAAGCCT
GCTGGTTCAGAACACATCCTGGATGCTGCTGCTGCTGCTTTCCCTCTCCCTCCTCCAAGCCCTGGACTTC
ATTTCTCTGTGACTGGTTGGGCCCAAGGAGAAACAGGAGCCCTCGAGGTCCTTCCTCTGCAGAGGTCTTG
CTTCTCCCGGTCAGCTGACTCCCTCCCCAAGTCCTTCAAATATCTCAGAACATGGGGAGAAACGGGGACC
TTGTCCCTCCTAAGGAACCCCAGTGCTGCATGCCATCATCCCCCCCACCCTCGCCCCCACCCCCGCCACT
TCTCCCTCCATGCATACCACTAGCTGTCATTTTGTACTCTGTATTTATTCCAGGGCTGCTTCTGATTATT
TAGTTTGTTCTTTCCCTGGAGACCTGTTAGAACATAAGGGCGTATGGTGGGTAGGGGAGGCAGGATATCA
GTCCCTGGGGCGAGTTCCTCCCTGCCAACCAAGCCAGATGCCTGAAAGAGATATGGATGAGGGAAGTTGG
ACTGTGCCTGTACCTGGTACAGTCATACTCTGTTGAAAGAATCATCGGGGAGGGGGGGGGGGGCTCAAGA
TGGGAGAGCTCTGCTGAGCCTTTGTGGACCATCCAATGAGGATGAGGGCTTAGATTCTACCAGGTCATTC
TCAGCCACCACACACAAGCGCTCTGCCATCACTGAAGAAGCCCCCTAGGGCTCTTGGGCCAGGGCACACT
CAGTAAAGATGCAGGTTCAGTCAGGGAATGATGGGGAAAGGGGTAGGAGGTGGGGGAGGGATCACCCCCT
CCTCTAAAACACGAGCCTGCTGTCTCCAAAGGCCTCTGCCTGTAGTGAGGGTGGCAGAAGAAGACAAGGA
GCCAGAACTCTGACTCCAGGATCTAAGTCCGTGCAGGAAGGGGATCCTAGAACCATCCGGTTGGACCCAG
CTTACCAAGGGAGAGCCTTTATTCTTCTTTCCCTTGCCCCTCTGTGCCAGCCCCTCTTGCTGTCCCTGAT
CCCCCAGACAGCGAGAGTCTTGCAACCTGCCTCTTCCAAGACCTCCTAATCTCAGGGGCAGGCGGTGGAG
TGAGATCCGGCGTGCACACTTTTTGGAAGATAGCTTTCCCAAGGATCCTCTCCCCCACTGGCAGCTCTGC
CTGTCCCATCACCATGTATAATACCACCACTGCTACAGCATCTCACCGAGGAAAGAAAACTGCACAATAA
AACCAAGCCTCTGGAGTGTGGTCGACTGCAGAGGCCTGCATGCAAGCTTGGCGTAATCATGGTCATAGCT
GTTTCCTGTGTGAAATTGTTATCCGCTCACAATTCCACACAACATACGAGCCGGAAGCATAAAGTGTAAA
GCCTGGGGTGCCTAATGAGTGAGCTAACTCACATTAATTGCGTTGCGCTCACTGCCCGCTTTCCAGTCGG
GAAACCTGTCGTGCCAGCTGCATTAATGAATCGGCCAACGCGCGGGGAGAGGCGGTTTGCGTATTGGGCG
CTCTTCCGCTTCCTCGCTCACTGACTCGCTGCGCTCGGTCGTTCGGCTGCGGCGAGCGGTATCAGCTCAC
TCAAAGGCGGTAATACGGTTATCCACAGAATCAGGGGATAACGCAGGAAAGAACATGTGAGCAAAAGGCC
AGCAAAAGGCCAGGAACCGTAAAAAGGCCGCGTTGCTGGCGTTTTTCCATAGGCTCCGCCCCCCTGACGA
GCATCACAAAAATCGACGCTCAAGTCAGAGGTGGCGAAACCCGACAGGACTATAAAGATACCAGGCGTTT
CCCCCTGGAAGCTCCCTCGTGCGCTCTCCTGTTCCGACCCTGCCGCTTACCGGATACCTGTCCGCCTTTC
TCCCTTCGGGAAGCGTGGCGCTTTCTCATAGCTCACGCTGTAGGTATCTCAGTTCGGTGTAGGTCGTTCG
CTCCAAGCTGGGCTGTGTGCACGAACCCCCCGTTCAGCCCGACCGCTGCGCCTTATCCGGTAACTATCGT
CTTGAGTCCAACCCGGTAAGACACGACTTATCGCCACTGGCAGCAGCCACTGGTAACAGGATTAGCAGAG
CGAGGTATGTAGGCGGTGCTACAGAGTTCTTGAAGTGGTGGCCTAACTACGGCTACACTAGAAGAACAGT
ATTTGGTATCTGCGCTCTGCTGAAGCCAGTTACCTTCGGAAAAAGAGTTGGTAGCTCTTGATCCGGCAAA
CAAACCACCGCTGGTAGCGGTGGTTTTTTTGTTTGCAAGCAGCAGATTACGCGCAGAAAAAAAGGATCTC
AAGAAGATCCTTTGATCTTTTCTACGGGGTCTGACGCTCAGTGGAACGAAAACTCACGTTAAGGGATTTT
GGTCATGAGATTATCAAAAAGGATCTTCACCTAGATCCTTTTAAATTAAAAATGAAGTTTTAAATCAATC
TAAAGTATATATGAGTAAACTTGGTCTGACAGTTACCAATGCTTAATCAGTGAGGCACCTATCTCAGCGA
TCTGTCTATTTCGTTCATCCATAGTTGCCTGACTCCCCGTCGTGTAGATAACTACGATACGGGAGGGCTT
ACCATCTGGCCCCAGTGCTGCAATGATACCGCGAGACCCACGCTCACCGGCTCCAGATTTATCAGCAATA
AACCAGCCAGCCGGAAGGGCCGAGCGCAGAAGTGGTCCTGCAACTTTATCCGCCTCCATCCAGTCTATTA
ATTGTTGCCGGGAAGCTAGAGTAAGTAGTTCGCCAGTTAATAGTTTGCGCAACGTTGTTGCCATTGCTAC
AGGCATCGTGGTGTCACGCTCGTCGTTTGGTATGGCTTCATTCAGCTCCGGTTCCCAACGATCAAGGCGA
GTTACATGATCCCCCATGTTGTGCAAAAAAGCGGTTAGCTCCTTCGGTCCTCCGATCGTTGTCAGAAGTA
AGTTGGCCGCAGTGTTATCACTCATGGTTATGGCAGCACTGCATAATTCTCTTACTGTCATGCCATCCGT
AAGATGCTTTTCTGTGACTGGTGAGTACTCAACCAAGTCATTCTGAGAATAGTGTATGCGGCGACCGAGT
TGCTCTTGCCCGGCGTCAATACGGGATAATACCGCGCCACATAGCAGAACTTTAAAAGTGCTCATCATTG
GAAAACGTTCTTCGGGGCGAAAACTCTCAAGGATCTTACCGCTGTTGAGATCCAGTTCGATGTAACCCAC
TCGTGCACCCAACTGATCTTCAGCATCTTTTACTTTCACCAGCGTTTCTGGGTGAGCAAAAACAGGAAGG
CAAAATGCCGCAAAAAAGGGAATAAGGGCGACACGGAAATGTTGAATACTCATACTCTTCCTTTTTCAAT
ATTATTGAAGCATTTATCAGGGTTATTGTCTCATGAGCGGATACATATTTGAATGTATTTAGAAAAATAA
ACAAATAGGGGTTCCGCGCACATTTCCCCGAAAAGTGCCACCTGACGTCTAAGAAACCATTATTATCATG
ACATTAACCTATAAAAATAGGCGTATCACGAGGCCCTTTCGTC
Features (pLannotate 1.2.2; 13 found; start..end, strand, type, name):
    137..236     +  misc_feature   bom (fragment): basis of mobility region from pBR322
    242..399     -  CDS            lacZα (fragment): LacZα fragment of β-galactosidase; lacZ fragment
   1483..1519    +  CDS            Thy1.1 (fragment): mouse GPI-anchored cell surface glycoprotein of the immunoglobulin superfamily This allele of Thy1 is also known as CD90.1.
   2112..2453    +  CDS            Thy1.1 (fragment): mouse GPI-anchored cell surface glycoprotein of the immunoglobulin superfamily This allele of Thy1 is also known as CD90.1.
   2838..2952    +  CDS            Thy1.1 (fragment): mouse GPI-anchored cell surface glycoprotein of the immunoglobulin superfamily This allele of Thy1 is also known as CD90.1.
   4146..4162    -  protein_bind   lac operator: The lac repressor binds to the lac operator to inhibit transcription in E. coli. This inhibition can be relieved by adding lactose or isopropyl-β-D-thiogalactopyranoside (IPTG). lac repressor encoded by lacI
   4170..4200    -  promoter       lac promoter: promoter for the E. coli lac operon
   4215..4236    -  protein_bind   CAP binding site: CAP binding activates transcription in the presence of cAMP. E. coli catabolite activator protein
   4249..4341    -  CDS            lacI (fragment): lac repressor; lacI; The lac repressor binds to the lac operator to inhibit transcription in E. coli. This inhibition can be relieved by adding lactose or isopropyl-β-D-thiogalactopyranoside (IPTG).
   4524..5112    -  rep_origin     ori: high-copy-number ColE1/pMB1/pBR322/pUC origin of replication
   5283..6143    -  CDS            AmpR: β-lactamase; bla; confers resistance to ampicillin, carbenicillin, and related antibiotics
   6144..6248    -  promoter       AmpR promoter: bla
   6343..35      +  CDS            rop (fragment) (across the origin): Rop protein, which maintains plasmids at low copy number; rop
