[The description below was written by a language model from this plasmid's Addgene catalogue record and pLannotate feature annotations shown in this document.]
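Description:
p230_LTJ_4kbCD90.1Template is a donor plasmid for homology-directed repair (HDR) gene editing, built on the pUC57 cloning backbone. It is propagated in E. coli as a high-copy plasmid through the ColE1/pUC-type origin and selected with ampicillin via the β-lactamase gene and its native promoter. The remaining backbone annotations are typical pUC remnants: a lac promoter, lac operator and CAP binding site, a lacZα fragment interrupted by the insert, and short fragments of lacI, rop and the bom region. None of these plays a role in the editing application, and the plasmid carries no mammalian promoter, reporter or selection marker.

The payload is a stretch of mouse genomic DNA, described as 4 kb, from the Thy1 locus in its CD90.1 (Thy1.1) allelic form. The deposited sequence totals 6,343 nt, which against a 2,710 bp backbone implies an insert somewhat under 4 kb. The feature table detects three separate Thy1.1 coding fragments on the forward strand, separated by unannotated gaps. This pattern fits a genomic fragment in which exons are interspersed with introns and flanked by non-coding sequence that serves as homology arms.

According to the depositor, the template is meant to be used with companion plasmids encoding an sgRNA against the CD90.2 allele, so that nuclease cutting followed by HDR converts CD90.2 to CD90.1. A PAM mutation was introduced into the template, which generally prevents the nuclease from cutting the donor or re-cutting the repaired allele. The exact position of this change is not given in the record. The associated work concerns plasmid-based gene editing in primary T cells, where the switch between these two surface isoforms would offer a readout of HDR efficiency.
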