Addgene plasmid #82669: p230_LTJ_4kbCD90.1Template
Purpose: 4kb HDR template for murine CD90.1
Depositing lab: Lukas Jeker. Depositing organization: University Hospital of Basel. Publication: Highly Efficient and Versatile Plasmid-Based Gene Editing in Primary T Cells. Kornete M, Marone R, Jeker LT. J Immunol. 2018 Feb 14. pii: jimmunol.1701121. doi: 10.4049/jimmunol.1701121. PubMed 29445007.
Backbone
  Vector backbone: pUC57
  Backbone manufacturer: Genscript
  Backbone size w/o insert (bp): 2710
  Vector type: HDR template for gene editing
Growth in bacteria
  Bacterial resistance: Ampicillin, 100 μg/mL
  Growth temperature: 37°C
  Growth strain: DH5alpha
  Copy number: High Copy
Gene/Insert
  Gene/Insert name: 4kb genomic DNA sequence from murine CD90.1
  Species: M. musculus (mouse)
  Cloning method: Unknown
  Sequencing primers: 5′ M13pUC-fwd; 3′ M13pUC-rev
Terms and licenses: Academic/Nonprofit Terms; Industry Terms: Not Available to Industry
Depositor comments: This HDR template can be used in conjunction with sgRNA CD90.2 (Addgene ID 82670 or Addgene ID 82671). In the template we introduced a PAM mutation. These plasmids were previously associated with the following preprint: Highly efficient and versatile plasmid-based gene editing in primary T cells bioRxiv. 13 January 2018. doi:10.1101/247544
How to cite: p230_LTJ_4kbCD90.1Template was a gift from Lukas Jeker (Addgene plasmid # 82669 ; http://n2t.net/addgene:82669 ; RRID:Addgene_82669)
