>Addgene plasmid #82669 | p230_LTJ_4kbCD90.1Template | addgene partial sequence | sequence record 163716 | M13pUC-Fwd 5'-CCCAGTCACGACGTTGTAAAACG-3'
AAATCCTATTTGAGTGTACGGTTCGGAGAACCTCATTTATCCGGTAAATGTCTTTTACTCTGCTCTCAGG
GAGCTGAGGCAGGACATCCTGAGATACATTGGGAGAGGAGATACAGTTTCAATAAAATAATAGGTTGGGT
GGAGGTACATGCCTATAATGCCACCACTCAGGAAATGGTGGCAGCTTCGTGAGTTTGAGGCCAACCCAAG
AAACATAGTGAAACCCTGTCAGTAAATAAGTAAGCAAGTATTTGAGTATCTACTATATGCTAGGGCTGAC
CTGGACATTAGGGGTCATCTTCTGAACAAACTAGTGCTTGAGGGAGGTATTTGGGGTTTTTGTTTGTTTA
ATGGATCTGAATGAGTTCCAGAGACTGGCTACACAGCGATATGACTGAGCTTAACACCCCTAAAGCATAC
AGTCAGACCAATTAGACAATAAAAGGTATGTATAGCTTACCAAATAAAAAAATTGTATTTTCAAGAGAGT
GTCTGTCTGTGTAGCCCTGGCTGTTCTTGAACTCACTCTGTAGACCAGGCTGGCCTGGAAATCCATCTGC
CTGCCTCTGCCTCTCTGCCTCTCTGCCTCTCTGCCTCTCTCTCTGCCTCTCTCTGCCTCTCTCTGCCCCT
CTCTGCCCCTCTCTGCCCCTCTCTGCCCCTCTCTGCCGCCCTCTGCCTTCTGCCCTCTGCCCTCTGGCCT
CTGGCCTCTGCCCTCTGCCCTCTGGCCTCTGGCCTCTGCCTCTGCCTCTTGAGTGCTGGAATCAAAGGTG
TGAGCTCTGTAGGTCTTAAGTTCCAGAAGAAAGTAATGAAGTCACCCAGCAGGGAGGTGCTCAGGGACAG
CACAGACACACACCCAGGACATAGGCTCCCACTTCCTTGGCTTTCTCTGAGTGGCAAAGGACCTTA
