>Addgene plasmid #82669 | p230_LTJ_4kbCD90.1Template | addgene partial sequence | sequence record 163717 | M13pUC-Rev 5'-AGCGGATAACAATTTCACACAGG-3'
CGCCAAGCTTGCATGCAGGCCTCTGCAGTCGACCACACTCCAGAGGCTTGGTTTTATTGTGCAGTTTTCT
TTCCTCGGTGAGATGCTGTAGCAGTGGTGGTATTATACATGGTGATGGGACAGGCAGAGCTGCCAGTGGG
GGAGAGGATCCTTGGGAAAGCTATCTTCCAAAAAGTGTGCACGCCGGATCTCACTCCACCGCCTGCCCCT
GAGATTAGGAGGTCTTGGAAGAGGCAGGTTGCAAGACTCTCGCTGTCTGGGGGATCAGGGACAGCAAGAG
GGGCTGGCACAGAGGGGCAAGGGAAAGAAGAATAAAGGCTCTCCCTTGGTAAGCTGGGTCCAACCGGATG
GTTCTAGGATCCCCTTCCTGCACGGACTTAGATCCTGGAGTCAGAGTTCTGGCTCCTTGTCTTCTTCTGC
CACCCTCACTACAGGCAGAGGCCTTTGGAGACAGCAGGCTCGTGTTTTAGAGGAGGGGGTGATCCCTCCC
CCACCTCCTACCCCTTTCCCCATCATTCCCTGACTGAACCTGCATCTTTACTGAGTGTGCCCTGGCCCAA
GAGCCCTAGGGGGCTTCTTCAGTGATGGCAGAGCGCTTGTGTGTGGTGGCTGAGAATGACCTGGTAGAAT
CTAAGCCCTCATCCTCATTGGATGGTCCACAAAGGCTCAGCAGAGCTCTCCCATCTTGAGCCCCCCCCCC
CCTCCCCGATGATTCTTTCAACAGAGTATGACTGTACCAGGTACAGGCACAGTCCAACTTCCCTCATCCA
TATCTCTTTCAGGCATCTGGCTTGGTTGGCA
